>Addgene plasmid #142904 | TFORF2014 | addgene full sequence | sequence record 396077 | Addgene NGS Result
TTAATGTAGTCTTATGCAATACTCTTGTAGTCTTGCAACATGGTAACGATGAGTTAGCAACATGCCTTAC
AAGGAGAGAAAAAGCACCGTGCATGCCGATTGGTGGAAGTAAGGTGGTACGATCGTGCCTTATTAGGAAG
GCAACAGACGGGTCTGACATGGATTGGACGAACCACTGAATTGCCGCATTGCAGAGATATTGTATTTAAG
TGCCTAGCTCGATACATAAACGGGTCTCTCTGGTTAGACCAGATCTGAGCCTGGGAGCTCTCTGGCTAAC
TAGGGAACCCACTGCTTAAGCCTCAATAAAGCTTGCCTTGAGTGCTTCAAGTAGTGTGTGCCCGTCTGTT
GTGTGACTCTGGTAACTAGAGATCCCTCAGACCCTTTTAGTCAGTGTGGAAAATCTCTAGCAGTGGCGCC
CGAACAGGGACTTGAAAGCGAAAGGGAAACCAGAGGAGCTCTCTCGACGCAGGACTCGGCTTGCTGAAGC
GCGCACGGCAAGAGGCGAGGGGCGGCGACTGGTGAGTACGCCAAAAATTTTGACTAGCGGAGGCTAGAAG
GAGAGAGATGGGTGCGAGAGCGTCAGTATTAAGCGGGGGAGAATTAGATCGCGATGGGAAAAAATTCGGT
TAAGGCCAGGGGGAAAGAAAAAATATAAATTAAAACATATAGTATGGGCAAGCAGGGAGCTAGAACGATT
CGCAGTTAATCCTGGCCTGTTAGAAACATCAGAAGGCTGTAGACAAATACTGGGACAGCTACAACCATCC
CTTCAGACAGGATCAGAAGAACTTAGATCATTATATAATACAGTAGCAACCCTCTATTGTGTGCATCAAA
GGATAGAGATAAAAGACACCAAGGAAGCTTTAGACAAGATAGAGGAAGAGCAAAACAAAAGTAAGACCAC
CGCACAGCAAGCGGCCGCTGATCTTCAGACCTGGAGGAGGAGATATGAGGGACAATTGGAGAAGTGAATT
ATATAAATATAAAGTAGTAAAAATTGAACCATTAGGAGTAGCACCCACCAAGGCAAAGAGAAGAGTGGTG
CAGAGAGAAAAAAGAGCAGTGGGAATAGGAGCTTTGTTCCTTGGGTTCTTGGGAGCAGCAGGAAGCACTA
TGGGCGCAGCGTCAATGACGCTGACGGTACAGGCCAGACAATTATTGTCTGGTATAGTGCAGCAGCAGAA
CAATTTGCTGAGGGCTATTGAGGCGCAACAGCATCTGTTGCAACTCACAGTCTGGGGCATCAAGCAGCTC
CAGGCAAGAATCCTGGCTGTGGAAAGATACCTAAAGGATCAACAGCTCCTGGGGATTTGGGGTTGCTCTG
GAAAACTCATTTGCACCACTGCTGTGCCTTGGAATGCTAGTTGGAGTAATAAATCTCTGGAACAGATTTG
GAATCACACGACCTGGATGGAGTGGGACAGAGAAATTAACAATTACACAAGCTTAATACACTCCTTAATT
GAAGAATCGCAAAACCAGCAAGAAAAGAATGAACAAGAATTATTGGAATTAGATAAATGGGCAAGTTTGT
GGAATTGGTTTAACATAACAAATTGGCTGTGGTATATAAAATTATTCATAATGATAGTAGGAGGCTTGGT
AGGTTTAAGAATAGTTTTTGCTGTACTTTCTATAGTGAATAGAGTTAGGCAGGGATATTCACCATTATCG
TTTCAGACCCACCTCCCAACCCCGAGGGGACCCATGCATTGCATCTCAATTAGTCAGCAACCAGGTGTGG
AAAGTCCCCAGGCTCCCCAGCAGGCAGAAGTATGCAAAGCATGCGTCTCAATTAGTCAGCAACCATAGTC
CCGCCCCTAACTCCGCCCATCCCGCCCCTAACTCCGCCCAGTTCCGCCCATTCTCCGCCCCATGGCTGAC
TAATTTTTTTTATTTATGCAGAGGCCGAGGCCGCCTCGGCCTCTGAGCTATTCCAGAAGTAGTGAGGAGG
CTTTTTTGGAGGCCTAGGCTTTTGCAAAAAGCTTTCTAGAGGTACCACCGGAGCTTACCATGACCGAGTA
CAAGCCCACGGTGCGCCTCGCCACCCGCGACGACGTCCCCAGGGCCGTACGCACCCTCGCCGCCGCGTTC
GCCGACTACCCCGCCACGCGCCACACCGTCGATCCGGACCGCCACATCGAGCGGGTCACCGAGCTGCAAG
AACTCTTCCTCACGCGCGTCGGGCTCGACATCGGCAAGGTGTGGGTCGCGGACGACGGCGCCGCCGTGGC
GGTCTGGACCACGCCGGAGAGCGTCGAAGCGGGGGCGGTGTTCGCCGAGATCGGCCCGCGCATGGCCGAG
TTGAGCGGTTCCCGGCTGGCCGCGCAGCAACAGATGGAAGGCCTCCTGGCGCCGCACCGGCCCAAGGAGC
CCGCGTGGTTCCTGGCCACCGTCGGCGTCTCGCCCGACCACCAGGGCAAGGGTCTGGGCAGCGCCGTCGT
GCTCCCCGGAGTGGAGGCGGCCGAGCGCGCCGGGGTGCCCGCCTTCCTGGAGACCTCCGCGCCCCGCAAC
CTCCCCTTCTACGAGCGGCTCGGCTTCACCGTCACCGCCGACGTCGAGGTGCCCGAAGGACCGCGCACCT
GGTGCATGACCCGCAAGCCCGGTGCCAGTTAACGAATTCTAGATCTTGAGACAAATGGCAGTATTCATCC
ACAATTTTAAAAGAAAAGGGGGGATTGGGGGGTACAGTGCAGGGGAAAGAATAGTAGACATAATAGCAAC
AGACATACAAACTAAAGAATTACAAAAACAAATTACAAAAATTCAAAATTTTCGGGTTTATTACAGGGAC
AGCAGAGATCCACTTTGGCGCCGGCTCGAGGCCTGCAGGTGCAAAGATGGATAAAGTTTTAAACAGAGAG
GAATCTTTGCAGCTAATGGACCTTCTAGGTCTTGAAAGGAGTGGGAATTGGCTCCGGTGCCCGTCAGTGG
GCAGAGCGCACATCGCCCACAGTCCCCGAGAAGTTGGGGGGAGGGGTCGGCAATTGAACCGGTGCCTAGA
GAAGGTGGCGCGGGGTAAACTGGGAAAGTGATGTCGTGTACTGGCTCCGCCTTTTTCCCGAGGGTGGGGG
AGAACCGTATATAAGTGCAGTAGTCGCCGTGAACGTTCTTTTTCGCAACGGGTTTGCCGCCAGAACACAG
GTAAGTGCCGTGTGTGGTTCCCGCGGGCCTGGCCTCTTTACGGGTTATGGCCCTTGCGTGCCTTGAATTA
CTTCCACCTGGCTGCAGTACGTGATTCTTGATCCCGAGCTTCGGGTTGGAAGTGGGTGGGAGAGTTCGAG
GCCTTGCGCTTAAGGAGCCCCTTCGCCTCGTGCTTGAGTTGAGGCCTGGCCTGGGCGCTGGGGCCGCCGC
GTGCGAATCTGGTGGCACCTTCGCGCCTGTCTCGCTGCTTTCGATAAGTCTCTAGCCATTTAAAATTTTT
GATGACCTGCTGCGACGCTTTTTTTCTGGCAAGATAGTCTTGTAAATGCGGGCCAAGATCTGCACACTGG
TATTTCGGTTTTTGGGGCCGCGGGCGGCGACGGGGCCCGTGCGTCCCAGCGCACATGTTCGGCGAGGCGG
GGCCTGCGAGCGCGGCCACCGAGAATCGGACGGGGGTAGTCTCAAGCTGGCCGGCCTGCTCTGGTGCCTG
GCCTCGCGCCGCCGTGTATCGCCCCGCCCTGGGCGGCAAGGCTGGCCCGGTCGGCACCAGTTGCGTGAGC
GGAAAGATGGCCGCTTCCCGGCCCTGCTGCAGGGAGCTCAAAATGGAGGACGCGGCGCTCGGGAGAGCGG
GCGGGTGAGTCACCCACACAAAGGAAAAGGGCCTTTCCGTCCTCAGCCGTCGCTTCATGTGACTCCACGG
AGTACCGGGCGCCGTCCAGGCACCTCGATTAGTTCTCGAGCTTTTGGAGTACGTCGTCTTTAGGTTGGGG
GGAGGGGTTTTATGCGATGGAGTTTCCCCACACTGAGTGGGTGGAGACTGAAGTTAGGCCAGCTTGGCAC
TTGATGTAATTCTCCTTGGAATTTGCCCTTTTTGAGTTTGGATCTTGGTTCATTCTCAAGCCTCAGACAG
TGGTTCAAAGTTTTTTTCTTCCATTTCAGGTGTCGTGAGGCTAGCACCGCCACCATGGACGCATCATATG
ATGGTACTGAGGTAACTGTCGTGATGGAGGAAATTGAGGAAGCCTATTGTTACACCTCTCCTGGGCCACC
CAAGAAGAAGAAAAAGTATAAAATACATGGAGAAAAGACAAAGAAACCCAGGTCTGCTTACCTTCTGTAC
TATTACGACATCTACCTGAAAGTGCAGCAGGAGCTCCCCCACCTCCCTCAGTCTGAGATCAATAAGAAGA
TTAGTGAGAGTTGGAGGCTTCTCAGCGTGGCCGAGAGGAGTTACTACTTGGAGAAAGCCAAACTAGAGAA
GGAAGGTTTGGATCCTAACTCTAAGCTCTCTGCACTGACTGCTGTGGTTCCGGACATCCCAGGTTTCCGC
AAGATCCTCCCACGCTCAGATTATATCATCATCCCCAAGAGCAGCCTGCAGGAGGACCGGAGCTGCCCTC
AGCTAGAGCTATGTGTGGCTCAGAACCAGATGTCCCCGAAAGGACCTCCTCTTGTGTCCAACACTGCCCC
GGAGACAGTGCCCAGCCATGCAGGCATGGCAGAGCAGTGCCTGGCTGTGGAGGCCCTGGCTGAGGAGGTG
GGAGCCCTTACCCAGTCAGGTGCTGTACAGGAGATTGCCACCTCAGAGATCCTCAGCCAGGATGTGCTCC
TAGAGGACGCTTCCCTAGAAGTAGGGGAGAGCCACCAACCTTACCAGACAAGCCTGGTAATTGAAGAGAC
CTTGGTGAATGGCTCACCAGACCTCCCCACTGGAAGCCTGGCTGTGCCCCACCCCCAGGTTGGGGAGAGT
GTATCAGTGGTAACAGTCATGAGGGATTCCAGTGAGAGTAGCTCCTCTGCACCAGCCACACAGTTCATCA
TGTTGCCTCTGCCTGCCTACTCGGTTGTGGAGAACCCCACCTCCATCAAACTGACCACTACATATACCCG
CCGGGGCCATGGGACATGCACCAGCCCAGGGTGCTCCTTTACATATGTCACCAGGCACAAGCCACCTAAG
TGCCCTACCTGTGGTAACTTCCTAGGAGGGAAGTGGATCCCAAAGGAAAAGCCAGCCAAAGTAAAAGTGG
AATTGGCTTCTGGCGTCTCTTCCAAAGGCTCTGTGGTGAAAAGAAATCAGCAACCTGTCACCACTGAGCA
AAATTCCTCTAAGGAAAATGCCTCCAAACTGACTCTGGAGAATTCGGAAGCTGTAAGCCAGCTCCTGAAC
GTAGCTCCTCCCAGAGAAGTAGGTGAGGAGAGTGAGTGGGAGGAAGTGATCATCTCCGATGCCCATGTTT
TGGTTAAGGAAGCTCCCGGGAATTGTGGTACAGCAGTCACTAAGACGCCAGTCGTCAAAAGTGGTGTGCA
GCCTGAGGTCACTCTGGGGACAACTGACAATGACAGTCCTGGAGCAGACGTACCAACACCATCCGAGGGG
ACAAGTACCTCCAGTCCACTCCCTGCTCCTAAAAAACCTACAGGAGCTGACCTGCTTACCCCTGGGTCCA
GAGCTCCAGAGCTTAAAGGCAGAGCACGGGGCAAGCCCTCATTACTGGCTGCAGCAAGACCCATGAGAGC
AATTTTGCCAGCCCCAGTTAACGTGGGGCGAGGCAGCAGCATGGGACTGCCCAGGGCCAGGCAGGCCTTT
TCCCTGAGTGATAAGACTCCCTCTGTGAGGACTTGTGGTCTGAAGCCAAGCACACTGAAGCAGCTGGGCC
AGCCCATTCAACAGCCATCTGGCCCTGGTGAGGTGAAGCTACCAAGTGGCCCATCCAACAGGACTTCTCA
GGTGAAAGTTGTGGAGGTCAAGCCCGATATGTTTCCTCCATATAAGTACAGCTGCACTGTCACATTGGAT
TTGGGCCTGGCTACATCAAGAGGCCGGGGAAAGTGCAAGAATCCCTCTTGTAGCTATGTCTACACCAACA
GGCACAAACCTCGAATTTGTCCCAGCTGTGGTGTTAACCTTGCCAAAGACCGGACTGAGAAAACCACCAA
GGCTATCGAGGTGAGCTCACCACTCCCAGATGTACTGAATGCCACAGAGCCCCTGAGCACAGCCCAGAGG
GAGATCCAGCGCCAGTCCACACTGCAGCTGCTGCGCAAAGTCCTGCAGATTCCTGAGAATGAGTCAGAGC
TGGCTGAGGTCTTCGCCTTGATTCATGAACTCAACAGCTCTCGACTTATCTTGTCCAACGTGAGTGAGGA
GACAGTCACCATCGAGCAAACCTCTTGGTCGAATTATTATGAGTCTCCGTCCACGCAGTGCCTTCTCTGT
AGCAGCCCATTATTCAAAGGGGGACAAAACTCCCTGGCTGGGCCCCAGGAGTGCTGGCTGCTGACAGCCA
GCCGTCTGCAGACAGTGACTGCCCAGGTGAAGATGTGTCTGAACCCCCATTGTCTGGCCCTGCACAGCTT
CATAGACATCTACACAGGTCTCTTTAATGTGGGGAACAAGCTGCTGGTAAGCCTGGACTTGCTTTTTGCA
ATCAGAAATCAGATCAAGCTCGGAGAGGACCCCAGAGTGTCCATCAATGTTGTTCTGAAGTCGGTGCAGG
AGCAGACAGAGAAGACTCTGACCTCGGAGGAGCTGAGCCAGCTGCAGGAGCTGCTGTGCAATGGCTATTG
GGCCTTTGAGTGCCTCACTGTCCGAGACTACAATGACATGATCTGTGGCATCTGTGGTGTGGCCCCCAAA
GTGGAAATGGCTCAGAGGAGTGAAGAGAATGTGCTAGCACTGAAGAGCGTGGAGTTCACCTGGCCTGAAT
TCCTGGGCTCTAATGAGGTAAATGTGGAGGACTTTTGGGCCACGATGGAGACAGAGGTGATTGAGCAGGT
GGCATTTCCTGCCAGCATCCCTATCACCAAATTTGATGCGTCTGTTATTGCCCCCTTCTTCCCACCACTC
ATGAGAGGAGCTGTGGTCGTCAACACTGAGAAAGACAAAAACCTGGATGTGCAGCCAGTACCTGGCAGTG
GCAGTGCCTTGGTGAGGCTGCTCCAGGAGGGCACCTGCAAGCTTGATGAGATTGGCTCCTACAGTGAAGA
GAAGCTGCAGCACCTGCTAAGGCAGTGTGGAATCCCCTTTGGGGCAGAAGACTCCAAGGACCAGCTCTGC
TTCTCCTTGTTGGCCCTCTACGAATCTGTACAGAATGGAGCTAGAGCTATACGGCCCCCACGTCACTTCA
CAGGTGGTAAAATCTACAAGGTGTGCCCCCATCAGGTGGTCTGCGGCTCCAAGTATCTTGTGCGAGGTGA
GAGTGCCCGTGACCATGTGGACCTGCTTGCCTCTTCCCGCCACTGGCCGCCTGTCTATGTGGTAGATATG
GCCACGTCAGTGGCCCTGTGTGCTGACCTCTGCTACCCAGAGCTGACTAACCAGATGTGGGGGAGGAACC
AGGGCTGTTTCTCTAGCCCCACAGAGCCACCTGTGAGTGTGTCCTGCCCAGAGCTCTTGGACCAGCATTA
TACTGTGGACATGACAGAAACTGAGCACTCTATCCAGCACCCAGTCACCAAGACTGCCACGCGGCGCATC
GTCCATGCAGGCCTACAGCCCAATCCTGGTGACCCCAGTGCTGGGCACCACTCCTTGGCCCTGTGCCCTG
AATTGGCACCTTACGCAACCATCCTGGCCTCCATCGTGGACAGCAAACCAAACGGTGTCCGCCAGCGGCC
CATTGCCTTCGACAATGCCACTCACTATTACCTCTACAACCGCCTCATGGACTTCCTCACCAGCCGCGAA
ATTGTCAATCGTCAGATCCATGACATTGTACAGAGCTGCCAGCCTGGTGAGGTGGTCATTCGTGACACCC
TCTACCGCCTTGGGGTTGCTCAGATCAAGACAGAGACAGAGGAGGAGGGTGAGGAAGAGGAGGTGGCCGC
AGTGGCAGAATAGTAATGAACTAGTCCGTAACTTGAAAGTATTTCGATTTCTTGGCTTTATATATCTTGT
GGAAAGGACGAAAGTGTGTGGGTGCCATGGTATACACGCGTTAAGTCGACAATCAACCTCTGGATTACAA
AATTTGTGAAAGATTGACTGGTATTCTTAACTATGTTGCTCCTTTTACGCTATGTGGATACGCTGCTTTA
ATGCCTTTGTATCATGCTATTGCTTCCCGTATGGCTTTCATTTTCTCCTCCTTGTATAAATCCTGGTTGC
TGTCTCTTTATGAGGAGTTGTGGCCCGTTGTCAGGCAACGTGGCGTGGTGTGCACTGTGTTTGCTGACGC
AACCCCCACTGGTTGGGGCATTGCCACCACCTGTCAGCTCCTTTCCGGGACTTTCGCTTTCCCCCTCCCT
ATTGCCACGGCGGAACTCATCGCCGCCTGCCTTGCCCGCTGCTGGACAGGGGCTCGGCTGTTGGGCACTG
ACAATTCCGTGGTGTTGTCGGGGAAATCATCGTCCTTTCCTTGGCTGCTCGCCTGTGTTGCCACCTGGAT
TCTGCGCGGGACGTCCTTCTGCTACGTCCCTTCGGCCCTCAATCCAGCGGACCTTCCTTCCCGCGGCCTG
CTGCCGGCTCTGCGGCCTCTTCCGCGTCTTCGCCTTCGCCCTCAGACGAGTCGGATCTCCCTTTGGGCCG
CCTCCCCGCGTCGACTTTAAGACCAATGACTTACAAGGCAGCTGTAGATCTTAGCCACTTTTTAAAAGAA
AAGGGGGGACTGGAAGGGCTAATTCACTCCCAACGAAGACAAGATCTGCTTTTTGCTTGTACTGGGTCTC
TCTGGTTAGACCAGATCTGAGCCTGGGAGCTCTCTGGCTAACTAGGGAACCCACTGCTTAAGCCTCAATA
AAGCTTGCCTTGAGTGCTTCAAGTAGTGTGTGCCCGTCTGTTGTGTGACTCTGGTAACTAGAGATCCCTC
AGACCCTTTTAGTCAGTGTGGAAAATCTCTAGCAGTACGTATAGTAGTTCATGTCATCTTATTATTCAGT
ATTTATAACTTGCAAAGAAATGAATATCAGAGAGTGAGAGGAACTTGTTTATTGCAGCTTATAATGGTTA
CAAATAAAGCAATAGCATCACAAATTTCACAAATAAAGCATTTTTTTCACTGCATTCTAGTTGTGGTTTG
TCCAAACTCATCAATGTATCTTATCATGTCTGGCTCTAGCTATCCCGCCCCTAACTCCGCCCATCCCGCC
CCTAACTCCGCCCAGTTCCGCCCATTCTCCGCCCCATGGCTGACTAATTTTTTTTATTTATGCAGAGGCC
GAGGCCGCCTCGGCCTCTGAGCTATTCCAGAAGTAGTGAGGAGGCTTTTTTGGAGGCCTAGGGACGTACC
CAATTCGCCCTATAGTGAGTCGTATTACGCGCGCTCACTGGCCGTCGTTTTACAACGTCGTGACTGGGAA
AACCCTGGCGTTACCCAACTTAATCGCCTTGCAGCACATCCCCCTTTCGCCAGCTGGCGTAATAGCGAAG
AGGCCCGCACCGATCGCCCTTCCCAACAGTTGCGCAGCCTGAATGGCGAATGGG
[124 nt withheld, positions 9575-9698]
C
[91 nt withheld, positions 9700-9790]
A
[49 nt withheld, positions 9792-9840]
CCTTTGACGTTGGAGTCCACGTTCTTT
[37 nt withheld, positions 9868-9904]
ACCCTATCTCGGTCTATTCTTTTGATTTATAAGGGATTTTGCCGATTTCGGCCTATTGGTTAAAAAATGA
GCTGATTTAACAAAAATTTAACGCGAATTTTAACAAAATATTAACGCTTACAATTTAGGTGGCACTTTTC
GGGGAAATGTGCGCGGAACCCCTATTTGTTTATTTTTCTAAATACATTCAAATATGTATCCGCTCATGAG
ACAATAACCCTGATAAATGCTTCAATAATATTGAAAAAGGAAGAGTATGAGTATTCAACATTTCCGTGTC
GCCCTTATTCCCTTTTTTGCGGCATTTTGCCTTCCTGTTTTTGCTCACCCAGAAACGCTGGTGAAAGTAA
AAGATGCTGAAGATCAGTTGGGTGCACGAGTGGGTTACATCGAACTGGATCTCAACAGCGGTAAGATCCT
TGAGAGTTTTCGCCCCGAAGAACGTTTTCCAATGATGAGCACTTTTAAAGTTCTGCTATGTGGCGCGGTA
TTATCCCGTATTGACGCCGGGCAAGAGCAACTCGGTCGCCGCATACACTATTCTCAGAATGACTTGGTTG
AGTACTCACCAGTCACAGAAAAGCATCTTACGGATGGCATGACAGTAAGAGAATTATGCAGTGCTGCCAT
AACCATGAGTGATAACACTGCGGCCAACTTACTTCTGACAACGATCGGAGGACCGAAGGAGCTAACCGCT
TTTTTGCACAACATGGGGGATCATGTAACTCGCCTTGATCGTTGGGAACCGGAGCTGAATGAAGCCATAC
CAAACGACGAGCGTGACACCACGATGCCTGTAGCAATGGCAACAACGTTGCGCAAACTATTAACTGGCGA
ACTACTTACTCTAGCTTCCCGGCAACAATTAATAGACTGGATGGAGGCGGATAAAGTTGCAGGACCACTT
CTGCGCTCGGCCCTTCCGGCTGGCTGGTTTATTGCTGATAAATCTGGAGCCGGTGAGCGTGGGTCTCGCG
GTATCATTGCAGCACTGGGGCCAGATGGTAAGCCCTCCCGTATCGTAGTTATCTACACGACGGGGAGTCA
GGCAACTATGGATGAACGAAATAGACAGATCGCTGAGATAGGTGCCTCACTGATTAAGCATTGGTAACTG
TCAGACCAAGTTTACTCATATATACTTTAGATTGATTTAAAACTTCATTTTTAATTTAAAAGGATCTAGG
TGAAGATCCTTTTTGATAATCTCATGACCAAAATCCCTTAACGTGAGTTTTCGTTCCACTGAGCGTCAGA
CCCCGTAGAAAAGATCAAAGGATCTTCTTGAGATCCTTTTTTTCTGCGCGTAATCTGCTGCTTGCAAACA
AAAAAACCACCGCTACCAGCGGTGGTTTGTTTGCCGGATCAAGAGCTACCAACTCTTTTTCCGAAGGTAA
CTGGCTTCAGCAGAGCGCAGATACCAAATACTGTTCTTCTAGTGTAGCCGTAGTTAGGCCACCACTTCAA
GAACTCTGTAGCACCGCCTACATACCTCGCTCTGCTAATCCTGTTACCAGTGGCTGCTGCCAGTGGCGAT
AAGTCGTGTCTTACCGGGTTGGACTCAAGACGATAGTTACCGGATAAGGCGCAGCGGTCGGGCTGAACGG
GGGGTTCGTGCACACAGCCCAGCTTGGAGCGAACGACCTACACCGAACTGAGATACCTACAGCGTGAGCT
ATGAGAAAGCGCCACGCTTCCCGAAGGGAGAAAGGCGGACAGGTATCCGGTAAGCGGCAGGGTCGGAACA
GGAGAGCGCACGAGGGAGCTTCCAGGGGGAAACGCCTGGTATCTTTATAGTCCTGTCGGGTTTCGCCACC
TCTGACTTGAGCGTCGATTTTTGTGATGCTCGTCAGGGGGGCGGAGCCTATGGAAAAACGCCAGCAACGC
GGCCTTTTTACGGTTCCTGGCCTTTTGCTGGCCTTTTGCTCACATGTTCTTTCCTGCGTTATCCCCTGAT
TCTGTGGATAACCGTATTACCGCCTTTGAGTGAGCTGATACCGCTCGCCGCAGCCGAACGACCGAGCGCA
GCGAGTCAGTGAGCGAGGAAGCGGAAGAGCGCCCAATACGCAAACCGCCTCTCCCCGCGCGTTGGCCGAT
TCATTAATGCAGCTGGCACGACAGGTTTCCCGACTGGAAAGCGGGCAGTGAGCGCAACGCAATTAATGTG
AGTTAGCTCACTCATTAGGCACCCCAGGCTTTACACTTTATGCTTCCGGCTCGTATGTTGTGTGGAATTG
TGAGCGGATAACAATTTCACACAGGAAACAGCTATGACCATGATTACGCCAAGCGCGCAATTAACCCTCA
CTAAAGGGAACAAAAGCTGGAGCTGCAAGC
Features (pLannotate 1.2.2; 31 found; start..end, strand, type, name):
      5..231     +  promoter       RSV promoter: Rous sarcoma virus enhancer/promoter
    232..412     +  LTR            5' LTR (truncated): truncated 5' long terminal repeat (LTR) from HIV-1
    459..584     +  misc_feature   HIV-1 Ψ: packaging signal of human immunodeficiency virus type 1
    568..931     +  CDS            HIV-1 gag (fragment): gag protein from human immunodeficiency virus 1; gag
   1077..1310    +  misc_feature   RRE: The Rev response element (RRE) of HIV-1 allows for Rev-dependent mRNA export from the nucleus to the cytoplasm.
   1687..1713    +  CDS            Rev (fragment): human immunodeficiency virus 1 (HIV-1) Rev protein; rev; enhances nuclear export of unspliced and incompletely spliced viral mRNAs
   1720..1743    +  promoter       SV40 promoter (fragment): SV40 early promoter
   1744..1815    +  promoter       SV40 promoter (fragment): SV40 enhancer and early promoter
   1839..1974    +  rep_origin     SV40 ori: SV40 origin of replication
   2020..2616    +  CDS            PuroR (fragment): puromycin N-acetyltransferase; pac from Streptomyces; confers resistance to puromycin
   2665..2782    +  misc_feature   cPPT/CTS: central polypurine tract and central termination sequence of HIV-1
   2847..2913    +  CDS            small t antigen (fragment): SV40 (simian virus 40) small t antigen
   2920..4098    +  promoter       EF-1α promoter: strong constitutive promoter for human elongation factor EF-1α
   4115..7990    +  CDS            HMGXB3 (fragment): HMGX3_HUMAN - Also known as KIAA0194, SMF. Experimental evidence at transcript level: Swiss-Prot protein existence level 2. From Homo sapiens (Human).
   8006..8059    +  promoter       U6 promoter (fragment): RNA polymerase III promoter for human U6 snRNA
   8101..8689    +  misc_feature   WPRE: woodchuck hepatitis virus posttranscriptional regulatory element
   8740..8759    +  misc_feature   cPPT/CTS (fragment): central polypurine tract and central termination sequence of HIV-1
   8761..8994    +  LTR            3' LTR (ΔU3): self-inactivating 3' long terminal repeat (LTR) from HIV-1
   9072..9193    +  polyA_signal   SV40 poly(A) signal: SV40 polyadenylation signal
   9233..9368    +  rep_origin     SV40 ori: SV40 origin of replication
   9389..9407    -  promoter       T7 promoter: promoter for bacteriophage T7 RNA polymerase
   9415..9570    +  CDS            lacZα (fragment): LacZα fragment of β-galactosidase; lacZ fragment
   9575..10003   +  rep_origin     f1 ori (sequence partly withheld): f1 bacteriophage origin of replication; arrow indicates direction of (+) strand synthesis
  10056..10160   +  promoter       AmpR promoter: bla
  10161..11021   +  CDS            AmpR: β-lactamase; bla; confers resistance to ampicillin, carbenicillin, and related antibiotics
  11192..11780   +  rep_origin     ori: high-copy-number ColE1/pMB1/pBR322/pUC origin of replication
  11963..12055   +  CDS            lacI (fragment): lac repressor; lacI; The lac repressor binds to the lac operator to inhibit transcription in E. coli. This inhibition can be relieved by adding lactose or isopropyl-β-D-thiogalactopyranoside (IPTG).
  12068..12089   +  protein_bind   CAP binding site: CAP binding activates transcription in the presence of cAMP. E. coli catabolite activator protein
  12104..12134   +  promoter       lac promoter: promoter for the E. coli lac operon
  12138..12160   +  protein_bind   lac operator (fragment): The lac repressor binds to the lac operator to inhibit transcription in E. coli. This inhibition can be relieved by adding lactose or isopropyl-β-D-thiogalactopyranoside (IPTG). lac repressor encoded by lacI
  12203..12221   +  promoter       T3 promoter: promoter for bacteriophage T3 RNA polymerase
