[The description below was written by a language model from this plasmid's Addgene catalogue record and pLannotate feature annotations shown in this document.]
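Description:
TFORF2014 is a lentiviral mammalian expression plasmid built on the pLX_TRC317 backbone and carrying the human transcription factor gene HMGXB3 (also known as SMF, HMGX3 or KIAA0194). It belongs to a barcoded transcription factor ORF collection in which each ORF is paired with a unique 24-bp barcode, so that the factor delivered to a cell can be identified by sequencing in pooled overexpression screens. In bacteria the plasmid is maintained by a high-copy ColE1/pUC-type origin and selected with ampicillin through the β-lactamase gene. An f1 origin and remnants of a lac/lacZα cloning region flanked by T7 and T3 promoters are also present. The depositor notes that the plasmid may recombine, which is a common problem for LTR-containing vectors.

The viral portion has a third-generation, self-inactivating layout. An RSV promoter drives a truncated HIV-1 5' LTR, followed by the Ψ packaging signal with a gag fragment and the Rev response element. The genome ends in a ΔU3 3' LTR with an SV40 polyadenylation signal downstream. Within the transfer region, an SV40 early promoter/origin drives puromycin N-acetyltransferase for selecting transduced cells. A cPPT/CTS element, which aids nuclear import of the viral genome, lies after this cassette. The EF-1α promoter then drives constitutive expression of the HMGXB3 ORF, and a WPRE downstream enhances transcript stability and expression. The ORF was made synthetically.

The feature table does not annotate the barcode. A short sequence scored as a U6 promoter fragment sits between the ORF and the WPRE, but the record does not explain its role. No epitope tag or fluorescent reporter is annotated.
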