Addgene plasmid #142904: TFORF2014
Purpose: Lentiviral vector for overexpressing transcription factor ORFs with unique 24-bp barcodes. Barcodes facilitate identification of transcription factors in pooled screens.
Depositing lab: Feng Zhang. Depositing organization: Broad Institute. Publication: A transcription factor atlas of directed differentiation. Joung J, Ma S, Tay T, Geiger-Schuller KR, Kirchgatterer PC, Verdine VK, Guo B, Arias-Garcia MA, Allen WE, Singh A, Kuksenko O, Abudayyeh OO, Gootenberg JS, Fu Z, Macrae RK, Buenrostro JD, Regev A, Zhang F. Cell. 2023 Jan 5;186(1):209-229.e26. doi: 10.1016/j.cell.2022.11.026. PubMed 36608654.
Backbone
  Vector backbone: pLX_TRC317
  Backbone manufacturer: Broad Institute Genetic Perturbation Platform
  Backbone size w/o insert (bp): 8264
  Vector type: Mammalian Expression, Lentiviral
  Selectable markers: Puromycin
Growth in bacteria
  Bacterial resistance: Ampicillin, 100 μg/mL
  Growth temperature: 37°C
  Growth strain: NEB Stable
  Copy number: High Copy
Gene/Insert
  Gene/Insert name: HMGXB3
  Species: H. sapiens (human)
  Insert size (bp): 3980
  Entrez Gene: HMGXB3 (a.k.a. SMF, HMGX3, KIAA0194)
  Promoter: EF1a
  Cloning method: Unknown
  Sequencing primers: 5′ GGGTGGAGACTGAAGTTAGGCCAG; 3′ CACATAGCGTAAAAGGAGCAACATAG
Terms and licenses: Academic/Nonprofit Terms; Industry Terms: Not Available to Industry
Depositor comments: NM_014983,ENST00000502717 . The transcription factor ORF portion of this plasmid was synthesized by Genewiz. Please test multiple small colonies in case of plasmid recombination. To make this collection available in a timely manner, a portion of this collection was not fully sequenced by Addgene. If an Addgene verified full plasmid sequence is not available, please contact us prior to placing an order to request the full sequence.
How to cite: TFORF2014 was a gift from Feng Zhang (Addgene plasmid # 142904 ; http://n2t.net/addgene:142904 ; RRID:Addgene_142904)
