>Addgene plasmid #142904 | TFORF2014 | depositor partial sequence | sequence record 280850 | Insert
ACCGCCACCATGGACGCATCATATGATGGTACTGAGGTAACTGTCGTGATGGAGGAAATTGAGGAAGCCT
ATTGTTACACCTCTCCTGGGCCACCCAAGAAGAAGAAAAAGTATAAAATACATGGAGAAAAGACAAAGAA
ACCCAGGTCTGCTTACCTTCTGTACTATTACGACATCTACCTGAAAGTGCAGCAGGAGCTCCCCCACCTC
CCTCAGTCTGAGATCAATAAGAAGATTAGTGAGAGTTGGAGGCTTCTCAGCGTGGCCGAGAGGAGTTACT
ACTTGGAGAAAGCCAAACTAGAGAAGGAAGGTTTGGATCCTAACTCTAAGCTCTCTGCACTGACTGCTGT
GGTTCCGGACATCCCAGGTTTCCGCAAGATCCTCCCACGCTCAGATTATATCATCATCCCCAAGAGCAGC
CTGCAGGAGGACCGGAGCTGCCCTCAGCTAGAGCTATGTGTGGCTCAGAACCAGATGTCCCCGAAAGGAC
CTCCTCTTGTGTCCAACACTGCCCCGGAGACAGTGCCCAGCCATGCAGGCATGGCAGAGCAGTGCCTGGC
TGTGGAGGCCCTGGCTGAGGAGGTGGGAGCCCTTACCCAGTCAGGTGCTGTACAGGAGATTGCCACCTCA
GAGATCCTCAGCCAGGATGTGCTCCTAGAGGACGCTTCCCTAGAAGTAGGGGAGAGCCACCAACCTTACC
AGACAAGCCTGGTAATTGAAGAGACCTTGGTGAATGGCTCACCAGACCTCCCCACTGGAAGCCTGGCTGT
GCCCCACCCCCAGGTTGGGGAGAGTGTATCAGTGGTAACAGTCATGAGGGATTCCAGTGAGAGTAGCTCC
TCTGCACCAGCCACACAGTTCATCATGTTGCCTCTGCCTGCCTACTCGGTTGTGGAGAACCCCACCTCCA
TCAAACTGACCACTACATATACCCGCCGGGGCCATGGGACATGCACCAGCCCAGGGTGCTCCTTTACATA
TGTCACCAGGCACAAGCCACCTAAGTGCCCTACCTGTGGTAACTTCCTAGGAGGGAAGTGGATCCCAAAG
GAAAAGCCAGCCAAAGTAAAAGTGGAATTGGCTTCTGGCGTCTCTTCCAAAGGCTCTGTGGTGAAAAGAA
ATCAGCAACCTGTCACCACTGAGCAAAATTCCTCTAAGGAAAATGCCTCCAAACTGACTCTGGAGAATTC
GGAAGCTGTAAGCCAGCTCCTGAACGTAGCTCCTCCCAGAGAAGTAGGTGAGGAGAGTGAGTGGGAGGAA
GTGATCATCTCCGATGCCCATGTTTTGGTTAAGGAAGCTCCCGGGAATTGTGGTACAGCAGTCACTAAGA
CGCCAGTCGTCAAAAGTGGTGTGCAGCCTGAGGTCACTCTGGGGACAACTGACAATGACAGTCCTGGAGC
AGACGTACCAACACCATCCGAGGGGACAAGTACCTCCAGTCCACTCCCTGCTCCTAAAAAACCTACAGGA
GCTGACCTGCTTACCCCTGGGTCCAGAGCTCCAGAGCTTAAAGGCAGAGCACGGGGCAAGCCCTCATTAC
TGGCTGCAGCAAGACCCATGAGAGCAATTTTGCCAGCCCCAGTTAACGTGGGGCGAGGCAGCAGCATGGG
ACTGCCCAGGGCCAGGCAGGCCTTTTCCCTGAGTGATAAGACTCCCTCTGTGAGGACTTGTGGTCTGAAG
CCAAGCACACTGAAGCAGCTGGGCCAGCCCATTCAACAGCCATCTGGCCCTGGTGAGGTGAAGCTACCAA
GTGGCCCATCCAACAGGACTTCTCAGGTGAAAGTTGTGGAGGTCAAGCCCGATATGTTTCCTCCATATAA
GTACAGCTGCACTGTCACATTGGATTTGGGCCTGGCTACATCAAGAGGCCGGGGAAAGTGCAAGAATCCC
TCTTGTAGCTATGTCTACACCAACAGGCACAAACCTCGAATTTGTCCCAGCTGTGGTGTTAACCTTGCCA
AAGACCGGACTGAGAAAACCACCAAGGCTATCGAGGTGAGCTCACCACTCCCAGATGTACTGAATGCCAC
AGAGCCCCTGAGCACAGCCCAGAGGGAGATCCAGCGCCAGTCCACACTGCAGCTGCTGCGCAAAGTCCTG
CAGATTCCTGAGAATGAGTCAGAGCTGGCTGAGGTCTTCGCCTTGATTCATGAACTCAACAGCTCTCGAC
TTATCTTGTCCAACGTGAGTGAGGAGACAGTCACCATCGAGCAAACCTCTTGGTCGAATTATTATGAGTC
TCCGTCCACGCAGTGCCTTCTCTGTAGCAGCCCATTATTCAAAGGGGGACAAAACTCCCTGGCTGGGCCC
CAGGAGTGCTGGCTGCTGACAGCCAGCCGTCTGCAGACAGTGACTGCCCAGGTGAAGATGTGTCTGAACC
CCCATTGTCTGGCCCTGCACAGCTTCATAGACATCTACACAGGTCTCTTTAATGTGGGGAACAAGCTGCT
GGTAAGCCTGGACTTGCTTTTTGCAATCAGAAATCAGATCAAGCTCGGAGAGGACCCCAGAGTGTCCATC
AATGTTGTTCTGAAGTCGGTGCAGGAGCAGACAGAGAAGACTCTGACCTCGGAGGAGCTGAGCCAGCTGC
AGGAGCTGCTGTGCAATGGCTATTGGGCCTTTGAGTGCCTCACTGTCCGAGACTACAATGACATGATCTG
TGGCATCTGTGGTGTGGCCCCCAAAGTGGAAATGGCTCAGAGGAGTGAAGAGAATGTGCTAGCACTGAAG
AGCGTGGAGTTCACCTGGCCTGAATTCCTGGGCTCTAATGAGGTAAATGTGGAGGACTTTTGGGCCACGA
TGGAGACAGAGGTGATTGAGCAGGTGGCATTTCCTGCCAGCATCCCTATCACCAAATTTGATGCGTCTGT
TATTGCCCCCTTCTTCCCACCACTCATGAGAGGAGCTGTGGTCGTCAACACTGAGAAAGACAAAAACCTG
GATGTGCAGCCAGTACCTGGCAGTGGCAGTGCCTTGGTGAGGCTGCTCCAGGAGGGCACCTGCAAGCTTG
ATGAGATTGGCTCCTACAGTGAAGAGAAGCTGCAGCACCTGCTAAGGCAGTGTGGAATCCCCTTTGGGGC
AGAAGACTCCAAGGACCAGCTCTGCTTCTCCTTGTTGGCCCTCTACGAATCTGTACAGAATGGAGCTAGA
GCTATACGGCCCCCACGTCACTTCACAGGTGGTAAAATCTACAAGGTGTGCCCCCATCAGGTGGTCTGCG
GCTCCAAGTATCTTGTGCGAGGTGAGAGTGCCCGTGACCATGTGGACCTGCTTGCCTCTTCCCGCCACTG
GCCGCCTGTCTATGTGGTAGATATGGCCACGTCAGTGGCCCTGTGTGCTGACCTCTGCTACCCAGAGCTG
ACTAACCAGATGTGGGGGAGGAACCAGGGCTGTTTCTCTAGCCCCACAGAGCCACCTGTGAGTGTGTCCT
GCCCAGAGCTCTTGGACCAGCATTATACTGTGGACATGACAGAAACTGAGCACTCTATCCAGCACCCAGT
CACCAAGACTGCCACGCGGCGCATCGTCCATGCAGGCCTACAGCCCAATCCTGGTGACCCCAGTGCTGGG
CACCACTCCTTGGCCCTGTGCCCTGAATTGGCACCTTACGCAACCATCCTGGCCTCCATCGTGGACAGCA
AACCAAACGGTGTCCGCCAGCGGCCCATTGCCTTCGACAATGCCACTCACTATTACCTCTACAACCGCCT
CATGGACTTCCTCACCAGCCGCGAAATTGTCAATCGTCAGATCCATGACATTGTACAGAGCTGCCAGCCT
GGTGAGGTGGTCATTCGTGACACCCTCTACCGCCTTGGGGTTGCTCAGATCAAGACAGAGACAGAGGAGG
AGGGTGAGGAAGAGGAGGTGGCCGCAGTGGCAGAATAGTAATGAACTAGTCCGTAACTTGAAAGTATTTC
GATTTCTTGGCTTTATATATCTTGTGGAAAGGACGAAAGTGTGTGGGTGCCATGGTATAC
