>Addgene plasmid #142904 | TFORF2014 | depositor partial sequence | sequence record 280851 | Barcode
AAGTGTGTGGGTGCCATGGTATAC
